Addgene plasmid #209047: pDONR223-TAF5-FL
Purpose: Gateway-compatible entry vector, with insert of the full length TAF5 gene
Depositing lab: Thomas Gonatopoulos-Pournatzis. Depositing organization: National Cancer Institute (NCI). Publication: Genome-scale exon perturbation screens uncover exons critical for cell fitness. Xiao MS, Damodaran AP, Kumari B, Dickson E, Xing K, On TA, Parab N, King HE, Perez AR, Guiblet WM, Duncan G, Che A, Chari R, Andresson T, Vidigal JA, Weatheritt RJ, Aregger M, Gonatopoulos-Pournatzis T. Mol Cell. 2024 Jul 11;84(13):2553-2572.e19. doi: 10.1016/j.molcel.2024.05.024. Epub 2024 Jun 24. PubMed 38917794.
Backbone
  Vector backbone: pDONR223
  Vector type: Mammalian Expression ; Gateway entry vector
Growth in bacteria
  Bacterial resistance: Spectinomycin, 50 μg/mL
  Growth temperature: 37°C
  Growth strain: NEB Stable
  Copy number: High Copy
Gene/Insert
  Gene/Insert name: TAF5 full length
  Species: H. sapiens (human)
  Cloning method: Gateway Cloning
Terms and licenses: Academic/Nonprofit Terms; Industry Terms: Not Available to Industry
How to cite: pDONR223-TAF5-FL was a gift from Thomas Gonatopoulos-Pournatzis (Addgene plasmid # 209047 ; http://n2t.net/addgene:209047 ; RRID:Addgene_209047)
