[The description below was written by a language model from this plasmid's Addgene catalogue record and pLannotate feature annotations shown in this document.]
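Description:
pDONR223-TAF5-FL is a Gateway entry clone built on the pDONR223 backbone, carrying the full-length human TAF5 coding sequence. The sequenced plasmid is about 5.2 kb and is maintained in E. coli through a high-copy ColE1/pUC-type origin. Selection relies on the aadA (SmR) aminoglycoside adenylyltransferase gene, which confers spectinomycin and streptomycin resistance. An upstream fragment of the class 1 integron Pc promoter and a short gentamicin-resistance gene remnant appear to be leftovers from the origin of the resistance cassette. The small lacI and lacZα fragments elsewhere in the backbone are likewise non-functional remnants.

The TAF5 open reading frame of roughly 2.4 kb lies between attL1 and attL2, the recombination sites used in the Gateway LR reaction. This allows the insert to be moved directionally into any attR-containing destination vector. TAF5 encodes a TBP-associated factor that is a subunit of the TFIID general transcription factor complex and of related complexes such as TFTC and PCAF. rrnB T1 and T2 terminators sit upstream of attL1 and insulate the insert from read-through transcription originating in the backbone. A T7 promoter lies just outside attL2, oriented toward the insert on the antisense strand.

The catalogue lists the vector type as mammalian expression, but the feature table shows no mammalian promoter or polyadenylation signal. The plasmid therefore serves as a donor of the ORF rather than as an expression construct in its own right. No epitope tags or reporters are annotated. The "full length" label and the associated study on exon perturbation screens suggest it supplies the full-length TAF5 form for expression experiments after transfer to a destination vector. The record does not specify the downstream vectors or the comparisons made.
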