Features (pLannotate 1.2.2; 12 found; start..end, strand, type, name):
    121..213     +  CDS            lacI (fragment): lac repressor; lacI; The lac repressor binds to the lac operator to inhibit transcription in E. coli. This inhibition can be relieved by adding lactose or isopropyl-β-D-thiogalactopyranoside (IPTG).
    268..295     -  terminator     rrnB T2 terminator: transcription terminator T2 from the E. coli rrnB gene
    427..470     +  terminator     rrnB T1 terminator: Escherichia coli rrnB; transcription terminator T1 from the E. coli rrnB gene
    517..553     -  CDS            lacZα (fragment): LacZα fragment of β-galactosidase; lacZ fragment
    569..668     +  protein_bind   attL1: mutant version of attL; recombination site for the Gateway® LR reaction LR Clonase™
    671..3067    +  CDS            TAF5: TAF5_HUMAN - Also known as TAF2D. Experimental evidence at protein level: Swiss-Prot protein existence level 1. TAFs are components of the transcription factor IID (TFIID) complex, PCAF histone acetylase complex and TBP-free TAFII complex (TFTC). TAFs components-TIIFD are essential for mediating regulation of RNA polymerase transcription. TAF5/TAFII100 interacts strongly with the histone H4-related TAF6/TAFII80 and the histone H3-related TAF9/TAFII31, as well as a stable complex comprised of both TAF5/TAFII80 and TAF6/TAFII31. Apparently weaker interactions of TAF5/TAFII100 with TBP, TAF1/TAFI
   3073..3172    -  protein_bind   attL2: mutant version of attL; recombination site for the Gateway® LR reaction LR Clonase™
   3190..3208    -  promoter       T7 promoter: promoter for bacteriophage T7 RNA polymerase
   3398..3421    +  promoter       Pc promoter (fragment): intI1 (promoter lies within the coding sequence); class 1 integron promoter
   3597..3653    +  CDS            GmR (fragment): gentamycin acetyltransferase; aacC1; confers resistance to gentamycin
   3660..4451    +  CDS            SmR: aminoglycoside adenylyltransferase (Murphy, 1985); aadA; confers resistance to spectinomycin and streptomycin
   4544..5132    +  rep_origin     ori: high-copy-number ColE1/pMB1/pBR322/pUC origin of replication
>Addgene plasmid #209047 | pDONR223-TAF5-FL | addgene full sequence | sequence record 413676 | Addgene NGS Result
CTTTCCTGCGTTATCCCCTGATTCTGTGGATAACCGTATTACCGCCTTTGAGTGAGCTGATACCGCTCGC
CGCAGCCGAACGACCGAGCGCAGCGAGTCAGTGAGCGAGGAAGCGGAAGAGCGCCCAATACGCAAACCGC
CTCTCCCCGCGCGTTGGCCGATTCATTAATGCAGCTGGCACGACAGGTTTCCCGACTGGAAAGCGGGCAG
TGAGCGCAACGCAATTAATACGCGTACCGCTAGCCAGGAAGAGTTTGTAGAAACGCAAAAAGGCCATCCG
TCAGGATGGCCTTCTGCTTAGTTTGATGCCTGGCAGTTTATGGCGGGCGTCCTGCCCGCCACCCTCCGGG
CCGTTGCTTCACAACGTTCAAATCCGCTCCCGGCGGATTTGTCCTACTCAGGAGAGCGTTCACCGACAAA
CAACAGATAAAACGAAAGGCCCAGTCTTCCGACTGAGCCTTTCGTTTTATTTGATGCCTGGCAGTTCCCT
ACTCTCGCGTTAACGCTAGCATGGATGTTTTCCCAGTCACGACGTTGTAAAACGACGGCCAGTCTTAAGC
TCGGGCCCCAAATAATGATTTTATTTTGACTGATAGTGACCTGTTCGTTGCAACAAATTGATGAGCAATG
CTTTTTTATAATGCCAACTTTGTACAAAAAAGCAGGCTTCGCGGCGCTGGCGGAGGAGCAGACGGAGGTG
GCGGTCAAGCTAGAGCCTGAGGGACCGCCAACGCTGCTACCTCCGCAGGCGGGGGACGGCGCAGGCGAGG
GTAGCGGCGGCACTACCAACAACGGCCCCAACGGCGGCGGCGGGAACGTTGCGGCGTCGTCGTCCACTGG
CGGGGATGGCGGGACCCCCAAGCCCACGGTGGCTGTCTCCGCCGCTGCCCCGGCGGGGGCGGCCCCGGTG
CCCGCCGCTGCTCCGGACGCCGGCGCTCCGCATGACCGACAGACTCTACTGGCCGTGCTGCAGTTCCTAC
GGCAGAGCAAACTCCGCGAGGCCGAAGAGGCGCTGCGCCGTGAGGCCGGGCTGCTGGAGGAGGCAGTGGC
GGGCTCCGGAGCCCCGGGAGAGGTGGACAGCGCCGGCGCTGAGGTGACCAGCGCGCTTCTCAGCCGGGTG
ACCGCCTCGGCCCCTGGCCCTGCGGCCCCCGACCCTCCGGGCACTGGCGCTTCGGGGGCCACGGTCGTCT
CAGGTTCAGCCTCAGGTCCTGCGGCTCCGGGTAAAGTTGGAAGTGTTGCTGTGGAAGACCAGCCAGATGT
CAGTGCCGTGTTGTCAGCCTACAACCAACAAGGAGATCCCACAATGTATGAAGAATACTATAGTGGACTG
AAACACTTCATTGAATGTTCCCTGGACTGCCATCGGGCAGAGTTGTCCCAACTTTTTTATCCTCTGTTTG
TGCACATGTACTTGGAGCTAGTCTACAATCAACATGAGAATGAAGCAAAGTCATTCTTTGAGAAGTTCCA
TGGAGATCAGGAATGTTATTACCAGGATGACCTACGAGTATTATCTAGTCTTACCAAAAAGGAACACATG
AAAGGGAATGAGACCATGTTGGATTTTCGAACAAGTAAATTTGTTCTGCGTATTTCCCGTGACTCGTACC
AACTCTTGAAGAGGCATCTTCAGGAGAAACAGAACAATCAGATATGGAACATAGTTCAGGAGCACCTCTA
CATTGACATCTTTGATGGGATGCCGCGTAGTAAGCAACAGATAGATGCGATGGTGGGAAGTTTGGCAGGA
GAGGCTAAACGAGAGGCAAACAAATCAAAGGTATTTTTTGGTTTATTAAAAGAACCAGAAATTGAGGTAC
CTTTGGATGACGAGGATGAAGAGGGAGAAAATGAAGAAGGAAAACCTAAAAAGAAGAAGCCTAAAAAAGA
TAGTATTGGATCCAAAAGCAAAAAACAAGATCCCAATGCTCCACCTCAGAACAGAATCCCTCTTCCTGAG
TTGAAAGATTCAGATAAGTTGGATAAGATAATGAATATGAAAGAAACCACCAAACGAGTGCGCCTTGGGC
CGGACTGCTTACCCTCCATTTGTTTCTATACATTTCTCAATGCTTACCAGGGTCTCACTGCAGTGGATGT
CACTGATGATTCTAGTCTGATTGCTGGAGGTTTTGCAGATTCAACTGTCAGAGTGTGGTCGGTAACACCC
AAAAAGCTTCGTAGTGTCAAACAAGCATCAGATCTTAGTCTTATAGACAAAGAATCAGATGATGTCTTAG
AAAGAATCATGGATGAGAAAACAGCAAGTGAGTTGAAGATTTTGTATGGTCACAGTGGGCCTGTCTACGG
AGCCAGCTTCAGTCCGGATAGGAACTATCTGCTTTCCTCTTCAGAGGACGGAACTGTTAGATTGTGGAGC
CTTCAAACATTTACTTGTTTGGTGGGATATAAAGGACACAACTATCCAGTATGGGACACACAATTTTCTC
CATATGGATATTATTTTGTGTCAGGGGGCCATGACCGAGTAGCTCGGCTCTGGGCTACAGACCACTATCA
GCCTTTAAGAATATTTGCCGGCCATCTTGCTGATGTGAATTGTACCAGATTCCATCCAAATTCTAATTAT
GTTGCTACGGGCTCTGCAGACAGAACTGTGCGGCTCTGGGACGTCCTGAATGGTAACTGTGTAAGGATCT
TCACTGGACACAAGGGACCAATTCATTCCTTGACATTTTCTCCCAATGGGAGATTCCTGGCTACAGGAGC
AACAGATGGCAGAGTGCTTCTTTGGGATATTGGACATGGTTTGATGGTTGGAGAATTAAAAGGCCACACT
GATACAGTCTGTTCACTTAGGTTTAGTAGAGATGGTGAAATTTTGGCATCAGGTTCAATGGATAATACAG
TTCGATTATGGGATGCTATCAAAGCCTTTGAAGATTTAGAGACCGATGACTTTACTACAGCCACTGGGCA
TATAAATTTACCTGAGAATTCACAGGAGTTATTGTTGGGAACATATATGACCAAATCAACACCAGTTGTA
CACCTTCATTTTACTCGAAGAAACCTGGTTCTAGCTGCAGGAGCTTATAGTCCACAATGATAACCCAGCT
TTCTTGTACAAAGTTGGCATTATAAGAAAGCATTGCTTATCAATTTGTTGCAACGAACAGGTCACTATCA
GTCAAAATAAAATCATTATTTGCCATCCAGCTGATATCCCCTATAGTGAGTCGTATTACATGGTCATAGC
TGTTTCCTGGCAGCTCTGGCCCGTGTCTCAAAATCTCTGATGTTACATTGCACAAGATAAAAATATATCA
TCATGCCTCCTCTAGACCAGCCAGGACAGAAATGCCTCGACTTCGCTGCTACCCAAGGTTGCCGGGTGAC
GCACACCGTGGAAACGGATGAAGGCACGAACCCAGTGGACATAAGCCTGTTCGGTTCGTAAGCTGTAATG
CAAGTAGCGTATGCGCTCACGCAACTGGTCCAGAACCTTGACCGAACGCAGCGGTGGTAACGGCGCAGTG
GCGGTTTTCATGGCTTGTTATGACTGTTTTTTTGGGGTACAGTCTATGCCTCGGGCATCCAAGCAGCAAG
CGCGTTACGCCGTGGGTCGATGTTTGATGTTATGGAGCAGCAACGATGTTACGCAGCAGGGCAGTCGCCC
TAAAACAAAGTTAAACATTATGAGGGAAGCGGTGATCGCCGAAGTATCGACTCAACTATCAGAGGTAGTT
GGCGTCATCGAGCGCCATCTCGAACCGACGTTGCTGGCCGTACATTTGTACGGCTCCGCAGTGGATGGCG
GCCTGAAGCCACACAGTGATATTGATTTGCTGGTTACGGTGACCGTAAGGCTTGATGAAACAACGCGGCG
AGCTTTGATCAACGACCTTTTGGAAACTTCGGCTTCCCCTGGAGAGAGCGAGATTCTCCGCGCTGTAGAA
GTCACCATTGTTGTGCACGACGACATCATTCCGTGGCGTTATCCAGCTAAGCGCGAACTGCAATTTGGAG
AATGGCAGCGCAATGACATTCTTGCAGGTATCTTCGAGCCAGCCACGATCGACATTGATCTGGCTATCTT
GCTGACAAAAGCAAGAGAACATAGCGTTGCCTTGGTAGGTCCAGCGGCGGAGGAACTCTTTGATCCGGTT
CCTGAACAGGATCTATTTGAGGCGCTAAATGAAACCTTAACGCTATGGAACTCGCCGCCCGACTGGGCTG
GCGATGAGCGAAATGTAGTGCTTACGTTGTCCCGCATTTGGTACAGCGCAGTAACCGGCAAAATCGCGCC
GAAGGATGTCGCTGCCGACTGGGCAATGGAGCGCCTGCCGGCCCAGTATCAGCCCGTCATACTTGAAGCT
AGACAGGCTTATCTTGGACAAGAAGAAGATCGCTTGGCCTCGCGCGCAGATCAGTTGGAAGAATTTGTCC
ACTACGTGAAAGGCGAGATCACCAAGGTAGTCGGCAAATAACCCTCGAGCCACCCATGACCAAAATCCCT
TAACGTGAGTTACGCGTCGTTCCACTGAGCGTCAGACCCCGTAGAAAAGATCAAAGGATCTTCTTGAGAT
CCTTTTTTTCTGCGCGTAATCTGCTGCTTGCAAACAAAAAAACCACCGCTACCAGCGGTGGTTTGTTTGC
CGGATCAAGAGCTACCAACTCTTTTTCCGAAGGTAACTGGCTTCAGCAGAGCGCAGATACCAAATACTGT
TCTTCTAGTGTAGCCGTAGTTAGGCCACCACTTCAAGAACTCTGTAGCACCGCCTACATACCTCGCTCTG
CTAATCCTGTTACCAGTGGCTGCTGCCAGTGGCGATAAGTCGTGTCTTACCGGGTTGGACTCAAGACGAT
AGTTACCGGATAAGGCGCAGCGGTCGGGCTGAACGGGGGGTTCGTGCACACAGCCCAGCTTGGAGCGAAC
GACCTACACCGAACTGAGATACCTACAGCGTGAGCTATGAGAAAGCGCCACGCTTCCCGAAGGGAGAAAG
GCGGACAGGTATCCGGTAAGCGGCAGGGTCGGAACAGGAGAGCGCACGAGGGAGCTTCCAGGGGGAAACG
CCTGGTATCTTTATAGTCCTGTCGGGTTTCGCCACCTCTGACTTGAGCGTCGATTTTTGTGATGCTCGTC
AGGGGGGCGGAGCCTATGGAAAAACGCCAGCAACGCGGCCTTTTTACGGTTCCTGGCCTTTTGCTGGCCT
TTTGCTCACATGTT
